Addgene plasmid #250253: pJC2528 - CLYBL-Neo-CAGGS-LSL-dCas9-TagBFP-KRAB-CLYBL (LSL-CRISPRi)
Purpose: Homology donor for knock-in of CRISPRi system into CLYBL locus with addgene plasmids 62196 and 62197. Lox-Stop-Lox requires cre delivery for activation.
Depositing lab: Jacob Corn. Depositing organization: ETH Zurich (Swiss Federal Institute of Technology). Publication: C-terminal amides mark proteins for degradation via SCF-FBXO31. Muhar MF, Farnung J, Cernakova M, Hofmann R, Henneberg LT, Pfleiderer MM, Denoth-Lippuner A, Kalcic F, Nievergelt AS, Peters Al-Bayati M, Sidiropoulos ND, Beier V, Mann M, Jessberger S, Jinek M, Schulman BA, Bode JW, Corn JE. Nature. 2025 Feb;638(8050):519-527. doi: 10.1038/s41586-024-08475-w. PubMed 39880951.
Backbone
  Vector backbone: pC13N-dCas9-BFP-KRAB
  Backbone manufacturer: Martin Kampmann (Addgene Plasmid #127968)
  Vector type: Mammalian Expression, CRISPR
Growth in bacteria
  Bacterial resistance: Kanamycin, 50 μg/mL
  Growth temperature: 37°C
  Growth strain: EPI300
  Copy number: High Copy
Gene/Insert
  Gene/Insert name: dCas9-mTagBFP-KRAB
  Species: Synthetic
  Promoter: CAGGS
  Tag / fusion protein: HA-2xSV40 NLS-mTagBFP-KRAB (C terminal on insert)
  Cloning method: Unknown
Terms and licenses: Academic/Nonprofit Terms; Industry Terms: Not Available to Industry
How to cite: pJC2528 - CLYBL-Neo-CAGGS-LSL-dCas9-TagBFP-KRAB-CLYBL (LSL-CRISPRi) was a gift from Jacob Corn (Addgene plasmid # 250253 ; http://n2t.net/addgene:250253 ; RRID:Addgene_250253)
