[The description below was written by a language model from this plasmid's Addgene catalogue record and pLannotate feature annotations shown in this document.]
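Description:
pJC2528 (LSL-CRISPRi) is a roughly 16.3 kb homology-directed repair donor plasmid for installing a Cre-activatable CRISPR interference effector at the human CLYBL safe-harbour locus. It derives from the pC13N-dCas9-BFP-KRAB backbone and is meant to be co-delivered with a separately supplied pair of locus-targeting nuclease plasmids. In bacteria it is maintained as a high-copy plasmid through a ColE1/pUC-type origin and selected with kanamycin via an aph(3')-Ia gene. Remnants of lac regulatory elements and lacZα flank the bacterial portion.

The knock-in cassette has two units. The first is a splice acceptor followed by a neomycin/G418 resistance coding sequence and a bGH polyadenylation signal. No promoter is annotated for it, which is consistent with a promoter-trap design in which resistance depends on transcription from the targeted locus, enriching for correct integrants. The second unit is driven by the CAGGS promoter (CMV enhancer, chicken β-actin promoter and chimeric intron). This is followed by a lox-stop-lox element made of two loxP sites bracketing three tandem SV40 polyadenylation signals, which terminate transcription before the effector. Cre recombinase excises this stop, allowing expression of catalytically dead S. pyogenes Cas9 (annotated simply as Cas9) fused at its C terminus to HA, two SV40 NLS, mTagBFP and the ZNF10 KRAB repression domain, ending in a rabbit β-globin polyadenylation signal.

Single lox2272 and loxP511 sites lie upstream of the promoter and downstream of the effector cassette; their purpose is not stated. The CLYBL homology arms are not explicitly annotated, although unannotated stretches flank the cassette. The construct serves to make cell lines in which guide RNA-directed gene repression, traceable by blue fluorescence, is switched on only after Cre delivery.
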