Features (pLannotate 1.2.2; 33 found; start..end, strand, type, name):
      8..4111    +  CDS            Cas9: Cas9 (Csn1) endonuclease from the Streptococcus pyogenes Type II CRISPR/Cas system generates RNA-guided double strand breaks in DNA
   4247..4942    +  CDS            TagBFP: TagBFP is a basic (constitutively fluorescent) blue fluorescent protein published in 2008, derived from Entacmaea quadricolor. It is reported to be a very rapidly-maturing monomer with very low acid sensitivity.
   4988..5173    +  CDS            KRAB: Krüppel-associated box (KRAB) transcriptional repression domain from the human zinc finger protein ZNF10 (Margolin et al., 1994)
   5180..5260    +  CDS            HBB (fragment): HBB_PONPY - Experimental evidence at transcript level: Swiss-Prot protein existence level 2. Involved in oxygen transport from the lung to the various peripheral tissues. From Pongo pygmaeus (Bornean orangutan).
   5331..5386    +  polyA_signal   β-globin poly(A) signal: rabbit β-globin polyadenylation signal (Gil and Proudfoot, 1987)
   5719..5752    -  protein_bind   loxP511: Cre-mediated recombination occurs in the 8-bp core sequence (GTATACAT). loxP511 sites are compatible with each other, but incompatible with wild-type loxP sites. Cre recombinase
   6329..6457    -  CDS            OR51A4 (fragment): O51A4_HUMAN - Experimental evidence at transcript level: Swiss-Prot protein existence level 2. Odorant receptor. From Homo sapiens (Human).
   7807..7961    +  CDS            lacZα (fragment): LacZα fragment of β-galactosidase; lacZ fragment
   7967..8066    -  misc_feature   bom (fragment): basis of mobility region from pBR322
   8168..8209    -  CDS            rop (fragment): Rop protein, which maintains plasmids at low copy number; rop
   8316..9125    +  CDS            KanR: aminoglycoside phosphotransferase; aph(3')-Ia; confers resistance to kanamycin in bacteria or G418 (Geneticin®) in eukaryotes
   9303..9891    +  rep_origin     ori: high-copy-number ColE1/pMB1/pBR322/pUC origin of replication
  10074..10166   +  CDS            lacI (fragment): lac repressor; lacI; The lac repressor binds to the lac operator to inhibit transcription in E. coli. This inhibition can be relieved by adding lactose or isopropyl-β-D-thiogalactopyranoside (IPTG).
  10179..10200   +  protein_bind   CAP binding site: CAP binding activates transcription in the presence of cAMP. E. coli catabolite activator protein
  10215..10245   +  promoter       lac promoter: promoter for the E. coli lac operon
  10249..10271   +  protein_bind   lac operator (fragment): The lac repressor binds to the lac operator to inhibit transcription in E. coli. This inhibition can be relieved by adding lactose or isopropyl-β-D-thiogalactopyranoside (IPTG). lac repressor encoded by lacI
  11153..11178   +  misc_feature   SA: splice acceptor site
  11258..12048   +  CDS            NeoR/KanR (fragment): aminoglycoside phosphotransferase from Tn5; aph(3')-II (or nptII); confers resistance to neomycin, kanamycin, and G418 (Geneticin®)
  12051..12084   +  CDS            PuroR (fragment): puromycin N-acetyltransferase; pac from Streptomyces alboniger; confers resistance to puromycin
  12085..12309   +  polyA_signal   bGH poly(A) signal: bovine growth hormone polyadenylation signal
  12864..12992   -  CDS            OR51A4 (fragment): O51A4_HUMAN - Experimental evidence at transcript level: Swiss-Prot protein existence level 2. Odorant receptor. From Homo sapiens (Human).
  13545..13578   +  protein_bind   lox2272: Cre-mediated recombination occurs in the 8-bp core sequence (GGATACTT). lox2272 sites are compatible with each other, but incompatible with loxP or loxN sites (Lee and Saito, 1988). Cre recombinase
  13649..13952   +  enhancer       CMV enhancer: human cytomegalovirus immediate early enhancer
  13954..14231   +  promoter       chicken β-actin promoter: No description available
  14232..15248   +  intron         chimeric intron: chimera between introns from chicken β-actin and rabbit β-globin
  15335..15368   +  protein_bind   loxP: Cre-mediated recombination occurs in the 8-bp core sequence (GCATACAT). Cre recombinase
  15476..15559   +  CDS            large T antigen (fragment): large T antigen from SV40 (simian virus 40)
  15582..15716   +  polyA_signal   SV40 poly(A) signal: SV40 polyadenylation signal
  15730..15813   +  CDS            large T antigen (fragment): large T antigen from SV40 (simian virus 40)
  15836..15970   +  polyA_signal   SV40 poly(A) signal: SV40 polyadenylation signal
  15984..16067   +  CDS            large T antigen (fragment): large T antigen from SV40 (simian virus 40)
  16090..16224   +  polyA_signal   SV40 poly(A) signal: SV40 polyadenylation signal
  16253..16286   +  protein_bind   loxP: Cre-mediated recombination occurs in the 8-bp core sequence (GCATACAT). Cre recombinase
>Addgene plasmid #250253 | pJC2528 - CLYBL-Neo-CAGGS-LSL-dCas9-TagBFP-KRAB-CLYBL (LSL-CRISPRi) | addgene full sequence | sequence record 498726 | Addgene NGS Result
TGCCACCATGGACAAGAAGTACAGCATCGGCCTGGCCATCGGCACCAACTCTGTGGGCTGGGCCGTGATC
ACCGACGAGTACAAGGTGCCCAGCAAGAAATTCAAGGTGCTGGGCAACACCGACCGGCACAGCATCAAGA
AGAACCTGATCGGCGCCCTGCTGTTCGACAGCGGAGAAACAGCCGAGGCCACCCGGCTGAAGAGAACCGC
CAGAAGAAGATACACCAGACGGAAGAACCGGATCTGCTATCTGCAAGAGATCTTCAGCAACGAGATGGCC
AAGGTGGACGACAGCTTCTTCCACAGACTGGAAGAGTCCTTCCTGGTGGAAGAGGATAAGAAGCACGAGC
GGCACCCCATCTTCGGCAACATCGTGGACGAGGTGGCCTACCACGAGAAGTACCCCACCATCTACCACCT
GAGAAAGAAACTGGTGGACAGCACCGACAAGGCCGACCTGCGGCTGATCTATCTGGCCCTGGCCCACATG
ATCAAGTTCCGGGGCCACTTCCTGATCGAGGGCGACCTGAACCCCGACAACAGCGACGTGGACAAGCTGT
TCATCCAGCTGGTGCAGACCTACAACCAGCTGTTCGAGGAAAACCCCATCAACGCCAGCGGCGTGGACGC
CAAGGCCATCCTGTCTGCCAGACTGAGCAAGAGCAGACGGCTGGAAAATCTGATCGCCCAGCTGCCCGGC
GAGAAGAAGAATGGCCTGTTCGGCAACCTGATTGCCCTGAGCCTGGGCCTGACCCCCAACTTCAAGAGCA
ACTTCGACCTGGCCGAGGATGCCAAACTGCAGCTGAGCAAGGACACCTACGACGACGACCTGGACAACCT
GCTGGCCCAGATCGGCGACCAGTACGCCGACCTGTTTCTGGCCGCCAAGAACCTGTCCGACGCCATCCTG
CTGAGCGACATCCTGAGAGTGAACACCGAGATCACCAAGGCCCCCCTGAGCGCCTCTATGATCAAGAGAT
ACGACGAGCACCACCAGGACCTGACCCTGCTGAAAGCTCTCGTGCGGCAGCAGCTGCCTGAGAAGTACAA
AGAGATTTTCTTCGACCAGAGCAAGAACGGCTACGCCGGCTACATCGATGGCGGAGCCAGCCAGGAAGAG
TTCTACAAGTTCATCAAGCCCATCCTGGAAAAGATGGACGGCACCGAGGAACTGCTCGTGAAGCTGAACA
GAGAGGACCTGCTGCGGAAGCAGCGGACCTTCGACAACGGCAGCATCCCCCACCAGATCCACCTGGGAGA
GCTGCACGCCATTCTGCGGCGGCAGGAAGATTTTTACCCATTCCTGAAGGACAACCGGGAAAAGATCGAG
AAGATCCTGACCTTCCGCATCCCCTACTACGTGGGCCCTCTGGCCAGGGGAAACAGCAGATTCGCCTGGA
TGACCAGAAAGAGCGAGGAAACCATCACCCCCTGGAACTTCGAGGAAGTGGTGGACAAGGGCGCCAGCGC
CCAGAGCTTCATCGAGCGGATGACCAACTTCGATAAGAACCTGCCCAACGAGAAGGTGCTGCCCAAGCAC
AGCCTGCTGTACGAGTACTTCACCGTGTACAACGAGCTGACCAAAGTGAAATACGTGACCGAGGGAATGA
GAAAGCCCGCCTTCCTGAGCGGCGAGCAGAAAAAAGCCATCGTGGACCTGCTGTTCAAGACCAACCGGAA
AGTGACCGTGAAGCAGCTGAAAGAGGACTACTTCAAGAAAATCGAGTGCTTCGACTCCGTGGAAATCTCC
GGCGTGGAAGATCGGTTCAACGCCTCCCTGGGCACATACCACGATCTGCTGAAAATTATCAAGGACAAGG
ACTTCCTGGACAATGAGGAAAACGAGGACATTCTGGAAGATATCGTGCTGACCCTGACACTGTTTGAGGA
CAGAGAGATGATCGAGGAACGGCTGAAAACCTATGCCCACCTGTTCGACGACAAAGTGATGAAGCAGCTG
AAGCGGCGGAGATACACCGGCTGGGGCAGGCTGAGCCGGAAGCTGATCAACGGCATCCGGGACAAGCAGT
CCGGCAAGACAATCCTGGATTTCCTGAAGTCCGACGGCTTCGCCAACAGAAACTTCATGCAGCTGATCCA
CGACGACAGCCTGACCTTTAAAGAGGACATCCAGAAAGCCCAGGTGTCCGGCCAGGGCGATAGCCTGCAC
GAGCACATTGCCAATCTGGCCGGCAGCCCCGCCATTAAGAAGGGCATCCTGCAGACAGTGAAGGTGGTGG
ACGAGCTCGTGAAAGTGATGGGCCGGCACAAGCCCGAGAACATCGTGATCGAAATGGCCAGAGAGAACCA
GACCACCCAGAAGGGACAGAAGAACAGCCGCGAGAGAATGAAGCGGATCGAAGAGGGCATCAAAGAGCTG
GGCAGCCAGATCCTGAAAGAACACCCCGTGGAAAACACCCAGCTGCAGAACGAGAAGCTGTACCTGTACT
ACCTGCAGAATGGGCGGGATATGTACGTGGACCAGGAACTGGACATCAACCGGCTGTCCGACTACGATGT
GGACGCTATCGTGCCTCAGAGCTTTCTGAAGGACGACTCCATCGATAACAAAGTGCTGACTCGGAGCGAC
AAGAACCGGGGCAAGAGCGACAACGTGCCCTCCGAAGAGGTCGTGAAGAAGATGAAGAACTACTGGCGCC
AGCTGCTGAATGCCAAGCTGATTACCCAGAGGAAGTTCGACAATCTGACCAAGGCCGAGAGAGGCGGCCT
GAGCGAACTGGATAAGGCCGGCTTCATCAAGAGACAGCTGGTGGAAACCCGGCAGATCACAAAGCACGTG
GCACAGATCCTGGACTCCCGGATGAACACTAAGTACGACGAGAACGACAAACTGATCCGGGAAGTGAAAG
TGATCACCCTGAAGTCCAAGCTGGTGTCCGATTTCCGGAAGGATTTCCAGTTTTACAAAGTGCGCGAGAT
CAACAACTACCACCACGCCCACGACGCCTACCTGAACGCCGTCGTGGGAACCGCCCTGATCAAAAAGTAC
CCTAAGCTGGAAAGCGAGTTCGTGTACGGCGACTACAAGGTGTACGACGTGCGGAAGATGATCGCCAAGA
GCGAGCAGGAAATCGGCAAGGCTACCGCCAAGTACTTCTTCTACAGCAACATCATGAACTTTTTCAAGAC
CGAGATTACCCTGGCCAACGGCGAGATCCGGAAGCGGCCTCTGATCGAGACAAACGGCGAAACAGGCGAG
ATCGTGTGGGATAAGGGCCGGGACTTTGCCACCGTGCGGAAAGTGCTGTCTATGCCCCAAGTGAATATCG
TGAAAAAGACCGAGGTGCAGACAGGCGGCTTCAGCAAAGAGTCTATCCTGCCCAAGAGGAACAGCGACAA
GCTGATCGCCAGAAAGAAGGACTGGGACCCTAAGAAGTACGGCGGCTTCGACAGCCCCACCGTGGCCTAT
TCTGTGCTGGTGGTGGCCAAAGTGGAAAAGGGCAAGTCCAAGAAACTGAAGAGTGTGAAAGAGCTGCTGG
GGATCACCATCATGGAAAGAAGCAGCTTCGAGAAGAATCCCATCGACTTTCTGGAAGCCAAGGGCTACAA
AGAAGTGAAAAAGGACCTGATCATCAAGCTGCCTAAGTACTCCCTGTTCGAGCTGGAAAACGGCCGGAAG
AGAATGCTGGCCTCTGCCGGCGAACTGCAGAAGGGAAACGAACTGGCCCTGCCCTCCAAATATGTGAACT
TCCTGTACCTGGCCAGCCACTATGAGAAGCTGAAGGGCTCCCCCGAGGATAATGAGCAGAAACAGCTGTT
TGTGGAACAGCACAAACACTACCTGGACGAGATCATCGAGCAGATCAGCGAGTTCTCCAAGAGAGTGATC
CTGGCCGACGCTAATCTGGACAAGGTGCTGAGCGCCTACAACAAGCACAGAGACAAGCCTATCAGAGAGC
AGGCCGAGAATATCATCCACCTGTTTACCCTGACCAATCTGGGAGCCCCTGCCGCCTTCAAGTACTTTGA
CACCACCATCGACCGGAAGAGGTACACCAGCACCAAAGAGGTGCTGGACGCCACCCTGATCCACCAGAGC
ATCACCGGCCTGTACGAGACACGGATCGACCTGTCTCAGCTGGGAGGCGACGCCTATCCCTATGACGTGC
CCGATTATGCCAGCCTGGGCAGCGGCTCCCCCAAGAAAAAACGCAAGGTGGAAGATCCTAAGAAAAAGCG
GAAAGTGGACGGCATTGGTAGTGGGAGCAACGGCAGCAGCGGATCCAGCGAGCTGATTAAGGAGAACATG
CACATGAAGCTGTACATGGAGGGCACCGTGGACAACCATCACTTCAAGTGCACATCCGAGGGCGAAGGCA
AGCCCTACGAGGGCACCCAGACCATGAGAATCAAGGTGGTCGAGGGCGGCCCTCTCCCCTTCGCCTTCGA
CATCCTGGCTACTAGCTTCCTCTACGGCAGCAAGACCTTCATCAACCACACCCAGGGCATCCCCGACTTC
TTCAAGCAGTCCTTCCCTGAGGGCTTCACATGGGAGAGAGTCACCACATACGAAGACGGGGGCGTGCTGA
CCGCTACCCAGGACACCAGCCTCCAGGACGGCTGCCTCATCTACAACGTCAAGATCAGAGGGGTGAACTT
CACATCCAACGGCCCTGTGATGCAGAAGAAAACACTCGGCTGGGAGGCCTTCACCGAGACGCTGTACCCC
GCTGACGGCGGCCTGGAAGGCAGAAACGACATGGCCCTGAAGCTCGTGGGCGGGAGCCATCTGATCGCAA
ACATCAAGACCACATATAGATCCAAGAAACCCGCTAAGAACCTCAAGATGCCTGGCGTCTACTATGTGGA
CTACAGACTGGAAAGAATCAAGGAGGCCAACAACGAGACCTACGTCGAGCAGCACGAGGTGGCAGTGGCC
AGATACTGCGACCTCCCTAGCAAACTGGGGCACAAGCTTAATGGCGGTGGCGGAGGGATGGATGCTAAGT
CACTAACTGCCTGGTCCCGGACACTGGTGACCTTCAAGGATGTATTTGTGGACTTCACCAGGGAGGAGTG
GAAGCTGCTGGACACTGCTCAGCAGATCGTGTACAGAAATGTGATGCTGGAGAACTATAAGAACCTGGTT
TCCTTGGGTTATCAGCTTACTAAGCCAGATGTGATCCTCCGGTTGGAGAAGGGAGAAGAGCCCTAGACGC
GTGAATTCACTCCTCAGGTGCAGGCTGCCTATCAGAAGGTGGTGGCTGGTGTGGCCAATGCCCTGGCTCA
CAAATACCACTGAGATCTTTTTCCCTCTGCCAAAAATTATGGGGACATCATGAAGCCCCTTGAGCATCTG
ACTTCTGGCTAATAAAGGAAATTTATTTTCATTGCAATAGTGTGTTGGAATTTTTTGTGTCTCTCACTCG
GAAGGACATATGGGAGGGCAAATCATTTAAAACATCAGAATGAGTATTTGGTTTAGAGTTTGGCAACATA
TGCCCATATGCTGGCTGCCATGAACAAAGGTTGGCTATAAAGAGGTCATCAGTATATGAAACAGCCCCCT
GCTGTCCATTCCTTATTCCATAGAAAAGCCTTGACTTGAGGTTAGATTTTTTTTATATTTTGTTTTGTGT
TATTTTTTTCTTTAACATCCCTAAAATTTTCCTTACATGTTTTACTAGCCAGATTTTTCCTCCTCTCCTG
ACTACTCCCAGTCATAGCTGTCCCTCTTCTCTTATGGAGATCACCGGTATAACTTCGTATAATGTATACT
ATACGAAGTTATGGTACCTTAATTAAGTTAACATGCATAGTACTGAGCTCACGGGGACAGCCCCCCCCCA
AAGCCCCCAGGGATGTAATTACGTCCCTCCCCCGCTAGGGGGCAGCAGCGAGCCGCCCGGGGCTCCGCTC
CGGTCCGGCGCTCCCCCCGCATCCCCGAGCCGGCAGCGTGCGGGGACAGCCCGGGCACGGGGAAGGTGGC
ACGGGATCGCTTTCCTCTGAACGCTTCTCGCTGCTCTTTGAGCCTGCAGACACCTGGGGGGATACGGGGA
AAAAGCTTTAGGCTGAAAGAGAGATTTAGAATGACAGAATCATAGAACGGCCTGGGTTGCAAAGGAGCAC
AGTGCTCATCCAGATCCAACCCCCTGCTATGTGCAGGGTCATCAACCAGCAGCCCAGGCTGCCCAGAGCC
ACATCCAGCCTGGCCTTGAATGCCTGCAGGGATGGGGCATCCACAGCCTCCTTGGGCAACCTGTTCAGTG
CGTCACCACCCTCTGGGGGAAAAACTGCCTCCTCATATCCAACCCAAACCTCCCCTGTCTCAGTGTAAAG
CCATTCCCCCTTGTCCTATCAAGGGGGAGTTTGCTGTGACATTGTTGGTCTGGGGTGACACATGTTTGCC
AATTCAGTGCATCACGGAGAGGCAGATCTTGGGGATAAGGAAGTGCAGGACAGCATGGACGTGGGACATG
CAGGTGTTGAGGGCTCTGGGACACTCTCCAAGTCACAGCGTTCAGAACAGCCTTAAGGATAAGAAGATAG
GATAGAAGGACAAAGAGCAAGTTAAAACCCAGCATGGAGAGGAGCACAAAAAGGCCACAGACACTGCTGG
TCCCTGTGTCTGAGCCTGCATGTTTGATGGTGTCTGGATGCAAGCAGAAGGGGTGGAAGAGCTTGCCTGG
AGAGATACAGCTGGGTCAGTAGGACTGGGACAGGCAGCTGGAGAATTGCCATGTAGATGTTCATACAATC
GTCAAATCATGAAGGCTGGAAAAGCCCTCCAAGATCCCCAAGACCAACCCCAACCCACCCACCGTGCCCA
CTGGCCATGTCCCTCAGTGCCACATCCCCACAGTTCTTCATCACCTCCAGGGACGGTGACCCCCCCACCT
CCGTGGGCAGCTGTGCCACTGCAGCACCGCTCTTTGGAGAAGGTAAATCTTGCTAAATCCAGCCCGACCC
TCCCCTGGCACAACGTAAGGCCATTATCTCTCATCCAACTCCAGGACGGAGTCAGTGAGAATATTGTTTA
AACTCCTCATCCTTCCAACATAAATATATTTTGGGATTATATCAACATTCAATGTTACTTAAAGTGACCT
TGTAAATATTTTCACAACTGAGCCATGTTTGATTTGTATACTTATGTTTACTTTACTGTTTTTCCTGAAG
TTAATAATTGCCTTGAATTTATTTATTTCTTTAAAAATGTTTCATTACTCAGGACTGTAGTTTACATTAC
GATTCTTTGTGTTATACAGTTGATGGGTTTCTTTTCTTTCTTAATTTCTTTAAAAAATAGAGATGGGGTC
TTACTATATTACCCAGGCTGGTCTTGAAGTCCTGGGCTCAAGTGATCTTCCTGTCTCAGCCTACCAAGTA
GCTGAGACTATAGGTGCAAAAAAGCCACTATACCTGGCTAGTTTACAGGTTTTAACAAATGCATTATGCC
ACGTATCCATTATTACAGGATCACACAAGATATTTTCATTACCCTGAAAGCATCCCTGTGTTCCACCAAT
TCATCCTGCCTCCATGAGCCGCTGGCAACCACTGATCTCTATAGTTTTGCCTTTTCTAAAATGTCATATA
ATTGGAATCATACAGTCTGTAGCATTTTCAGACTAGCTTTTAAAATTTGGCAATATGCATTTAAGGTTCC
TCCTTAAATGTGAAGGGCATAGCCAATGTGGCTTGATAGCTCATTTCTTTTTATTGGTGAATATTTCATT
GTCTGGATGTTCCACAGTTTGTTTATCCATTCACCTATTCAATTTGCTTTTTTTCTGTGTATCTATCACT
AATTCAATACTGGACTCTCCAACAGAGCCGTTTAAACACTGGCCGTCGTTTTACAACGTCGTGACTGGGA
AAACCCTGGCGTTACCCAACTTAATCGCCTTGCAGCACATCCCCCTTTCGCCAGCTGGCGTAATAGCGAA
GAGGCCCGCACCGATCGCCCTTCCCAACAGTTGCGCAGCCTGAATGGCGAATGGCGCCTGATGCGGTATT
TTCTCCTTACGCATCTGTGCGGTATTTCACACCGCATATGGTGCACTCTCAGTACAATCTGCTCTGATGC
CGCATAGTTAAGCCAGCCCCGACACCCGCCAACACCCGCTGACGCGCCCTGACGGGCTTGTCTGCTCCCG
GCATCCGCTTACAGACAAGCTGTGACCGTCTCCGGGAGCTGCATGTGTCAGAGGTTTTCACCGTCATCAC
CGAAACGCGCGATGCAGCTCTGGCCCGTGTCTCAAAATCTCTGATGTTACATTGCACAAGATAAAAATAT
ATCATCATGAACAATAAAACTGTCTGCTTACATAAACAGTAATACAAGGGGTGTTATGAGCCATATTCAA
CGGGAAACGTCGAGGCCGCGATTAAATTCCAACATGGATGCTGATTTATATGGGTATAAATGGGCTCGCG
ATAATGTCGGGCAATCAGGTGCGACAATCTATCGCTTGTATGGGAAGCCCGATGCGCCAGAGTTGTTTCT
GAAACATGGCAAAGGTAGCGTTGCCAATGATGTTACAGATGAGATGGTCAGACTAAACTGGCTGACGGAA
TTTATGCCTCTTCCGACCATCAAGCATTTTATCCGTACTCCTGATGATGCATGGTTACTCACCACTGCGA
TCCCCGGAAAAACAGCATTCCAGGTATTAGAAGAATATCCTGATTCAGGTGAAAATATTGTTGATGCGCT
GGCAGTGTTCCTGCGCCGGTTGCATTCGATTCCTGTTTGTAATTGTCCTTTTAACAGCGATCGCGTATTT
CGTCTCGCTCAGGCGCAATCACGAATGAATAACGGTTTGGTTGATGCGAGTGATTTTGATGACGAGCGTA
ATGGCTGGCCTGTTGAACAAGTCTGGAAAGAAATGCATAAACTTTTGCCATTCTCACCGGATTCAGTCGT
CACTCATGGTGATTTCTCACTTGATAACCTTATTTTTGACGAGGGGAAATTAATAGGTTGTATTGATGTT
GGACGAGTCGGAATCGCAGACCGATACCAGGATCTTGCCATCCTATGGAACTGCCTCGGTGAGTTTTCTC
CTTCATTACAGAAACGGCTTTTTCAAAAATATGGTATTGATAATCCTGATATGAATAAATTGCAGTTTCA
TTTGATGCTCGATGAGTTTTTCTAATCAGAATTGGTTAATTGGTTGTAACATTATTCAGATTGGGCTTGA
TTTAAAACTTCATTTTTAATTTAAAAGGATCTAGGTGAAGATCCTTTTTGATAATCTCATGACCAAAATC
CCTTAACGTGAGTTTTCGTTCCACTGAGCGTCAGACCCCGTAGAAAAGATCAAAGGATCTTCTTGAGATC
CTTTTTTTCTGCGCGTAATCTGCTGCTTGCAAACAAAAAAACCACCGCTACCAGCGGTGGTTTGTTTGCC
GGATCAAGAGCTACCAACTCTTTTTCCGAAGGTAACTGGCTTCAGCAGAGCGCAGATACCAAATACTGTT
CTTCTAGTGTAGCCGTAGTTAGGCCACCACTTCAAGAACTCTGTAGCACCGCCTACATACCTCGCTCTGC
TAATCCTGTTACCAGTGGCTGCTGCCAGTGGCGATAAGTCGTGTCTTACCGGGTTGGACTCAAGACGATA
GTTACCGGATAAGGCGCAGCGGTCGGGCTGAACGGGGGGTTCGTGCACACAGCCCAGCTTGGAGCGAACG
ACCTACACCGAACTGAGATACCTACAGCGTGAGCTATGAGAAAGCGCCACGCTTCCCGAAGGGAGAAAGG
CGGACAGGTATCCGGTAAGCGGCAGGGTCGGAACAGGAGAGCGCACGAGGGAGCTTCCAGGGGGAAACGC
CTGGTATCTTTATAGTCCTGTCGGGTTTCGCCACCTCTGACTTGAGCGTCGATTTTTGTGATGCTCGTCA
GGGGGGCGGAGCCTATGGAAAAACGCCAGCAACGCGGCCTTTTTACGGTTCCTGGCCTTTTGCTGGCCTT
TTGCTCACATGTTCTTTCCTGCGTTATCCCCTGATTCTGTGGATAACCGTATTACCGCCTTTGAGTGAGC
TGATACCGCTCGCCGCAGCCGAACGACCGAGCGCAGCGAGTCAGTGAGCGAGGAAGCGGAAGAGCGCCCA
ATACGCAAACCGCCTCTCCCCGCGCGTTGGCCGATTCATTAATGCAGCTGGCACGACAGGTTTCCCGACT
GGAAAGCGGGCAGTGAGCGCAACGCAATTAATGTGAGTTAGCTCACTCATTAGGCACCCCAGGCTTTACA
CTTTATGCTTCCGGCTCGTATGTTGTGTGGAATTGTGAGCGGATAACAATTTCACACAGGAAACAGCTAT
GACCATGATTACGCCGCGGCCGCAGCAGGAAATCATGCCAATGGGCCAATATACATTCTGACCCACAGTT
TCATAATAAAATAAAATGGTTGTGGTTGTAAGCCACTATGTTTCAGAGTGGTTTGTTACACAGCAATAAA
TAACTAATATAGTAGGCATACCATCAAGTCCAAAGTAGGTAGAGAAGAATGTAAATAGCAGAGCAAAACA
GCATGACTGGTGGCTGGGAGGCTTAAAACTGGGACAGGATCAGAGTCATGAAAGAAGTCAAAGAAATGGT
TCAGAAGTAAGGCTGAGACTGACTTACAAAAGCTGAAAGTCCCTTTAAGTTGGTGTTTGGTGCATTGGCA
GGGGCAGGTATGGTGACTTAAAAGAGCCATGCTCAACAAGATCAAGCACAACACAATCACGGGTCACCCC
AGCAGACCTTAGCGAGTCTAGCCATTTCTTTGGTGGTGGTCACAGTCATGCTTCAGCCCAGTTTCCACTT
GGACAAATGGTACATATTTTCAATGAGATGAAAATTAAGATACAATCCATGTGCTCAGAGAGTGATCACA
GCTCTGACTAAACACTGTGCCCCAAAGTGTTGAGGAATTGGGAAAACCTAGCTGAGTTAGTGGTCTCTTT
TCTGTTACAATAAAGCTCATAATGAAAATTAGCCTTCTTTGTTCTTCCCCAAGTCTTTCTTTCTAGACGA
AACTACTTTCAACTGTTTTAACTTCCTTACTGTTAACTTCCATATTTCTAGATAGTATGGTCAGACTGTT
ATTTCTTGACTTTTAAATGTAAGATATTATCTACTGACTTCCTTCTATGTAAGATGAGGATTGAGCTCTC
TTACCCTTCTCCCAATTTAAATCTGACCTCTTCTCTTCCTCCCACAGGGCCTCGAGAGATCTGGCAGCGG
AGAGGGCAGAGGAAGTCTTCTAACATGCGGTGACGTGGAGGAGAATCCCGGCCCTAGGATTGAACAAGAT
GGATTGCACGCAGGTTCTCCGGCCGCTTGGGTGGAGAGGCTATTCGGCTATGACTGGGCACAACAGACAA
TCGGCTGCTCTGATGCCGCCGTGTTCCGGCTGTCAGCGCAGGGGCGCCCGGTTCTTTTTGTCAAGACCGA
CCTGTCCGGTGCCCTGAATGAACTGCAGGACGAGGCAGCGCGGCTATCGTGGCTGGCCACGACGGGCGTT
CCTTGCGCAGCTGTGCTCGACGTTGTCACTGAAGCGGGAAGGGACTGGCTGCTATTGGGCGAAGTGCCGG
GGCAGGATCTCCTGTCATCTCACCTTGCTCCTGCCGAGAAAGTATCCATCATGGCTGATGCAATGCGGCG
GCTGCATACGCTTGATCCGGCTACCTGCCCATTCGACCACCAAGCGAAACATCGCATCGAGCGAGCACGT
ACTCGGATGGAAGCCGGTCTTGTCGATCAGGATGATCTGGACGAAGAGCATCAGGGGCTCGCGCCAGCCG
AACTGTTCGCCAGGCTCAAGGCGCGCATGCCCGACGGCGAGGATCTCGTCGTGACCCATGGCGATGCCTG
CTTGCCGAATATCATGGTGGAAAATGGCCGCTTTTCTGGATTCATCGACTGTGGCCGGCTGGGTGTGGCG
GACCGCTATCAGGACATAGCGTTGGCTACCCGTGATATTGCTGAAGAGCTTGGCGGCGAATGGGCTGACC
GCTTCCTCGTGCTTTACGGTATCGCCGCTCCCGATTCGCAGCGCATCGCCTTCTATCGCCTTCTTGACGA
GTTCTTCTAACACCTGGTGCATGACCCGCAAGCCCGGTGCCTGACTGTGCCTTCTAGTTGCCAGCCATCT
GTTGTTTGCCCCTCCCCCGTGCCTTCCTTGACCCTGGAAGGTGCCACTCCCACTGTCCTTTCCTAATAAA
ATGAGGAAATTGCATCGCATTGTCTGAGTAGGTGTCATTCTATTCTGGGGGGTGGGGTGGGGCAGGACAG
CAAGGGGGAGGATTGGGAAGACAATAGCAGGCATGCTGGGGATGCGGTGGGCTCTATGGTTCGAATTATG
AGCTCACGGGGACAGCCCCCCCCCAAAGCCCCCAGGGATGTAATTACGTCCCTCCCCCGCTAGGGGGCAG
CAGCGAGCCGCCCGGGGCTCCGCTCCGGTCCGGCGCTCCCCCCGCATCCCCGAGCCGGCAGCGTGCGGGG
ACAGCCCGGGCACGGGGAAGGTGGCACGGGATCGCTTTCCTCTGAACGCTTCTCGCTGCTCTTTGAGCCT
GCAGACACCTGGGGGGATACGGGGAAAAAGCTTTAGGCTGAAAGAGAGATTTAGAATGACAGAATCATAG
AACGGCCTGGGTTGCAAAGGAGCACAGTGCTCATCCAGATCCAACCCCCTGCTATGTGCAGGGTCATCAA
CCAGCAGCCCAGGCTGCCCAGAGCCACATCCAGCCTGGCCTTGAATGCCTGCAGGGATGGGGCATCCACA
GCCTCCTTGGGCAACCTGTTCAGTGCGTCACCACCCTCTGGGGGAAAAACTGCCTCCTCATATCCAACCC
AAACCTCCCCTGTCTCAGTGTAAAGCCATTCCCCCTTGTCCTATCAAGGGGGAGTTTGCTGTGACATTGT
TGGTCTGGGGTGACACATGTTTGCCAATTCAGTGCATCACGGAGAGGCAGATCTTGGGGATAAGGAAGTG
CAGGACAGCATGGACGTGGGACATGCAGGTGTTGAGGGCTCTGGGACACTCTCCAAGTCACAGCGTTCAG
AACAGCCTTAAGGATAAGAAGATAGGATAGAAGGACAAAGAGCAAGTTAAAACCCAGCATGGAGAGGAGC
ACAAAAAGGCCACAGACACTGCTGGTCCCTGTGTCTGAGCCTGCATGTTTGATGGTGTCTGGATGCAAGC
AGAAGGGGTGGAAGAGCTTGCCTGGAGAGATACAGCTGGGTCAGTAGGACTGGGACAGGCAGCTGGAGAA
TTGCCATGTAGATGTTCATACAATCGTCAAATCATGAAGGCTGGAAAAGCCCTCCAAGATCCCCAAGACC
AACCCCAACCCACCCACCGTGCCCACTGGCCATGTCCCTCAGTGCCACATCCCCACAGTTCTTCATCACC
TCCAGGGACGGTGACCCCCCCACCTCCGTGGGCAGCTGTGCCACTGCAGCACCGCTCTTTGGAGAAGGTA
AATCTTGCTAAATCCAGCCCGACCCTCCCCTGGCACAACGTAAGGCCATTATCTCTCATCCAACTCCAGG
ACGGAGTCAGTGAGAATATTGGCGCGCCGTCGACATAACTTCGTATAGGATACTTTATACGAAGTTATCA
ATTCAGGCTAGTTATTAATAGTAATCAATTACGGGGTCATTAGTTCATAGCCCATATATGGAGTTCCGCG
TTACATAACTTACGGTAAATGGCCCGCCTGGCTGACCGCCCAACGACCCCCGCCCATTGACGTCAATAAT
GACGTATGTTCCCATAGTAACGCCAATAGGGACTTTCCATTGACGTCAATGGGTGGAGTATTTACGGTAA
ACTGCCCACTTGGCAGTACATCAAGTGTATCATATGCCAAGTACGCCCCCTATTGACGTCAATGACGGTA
AATGGCCCGCCTGGCATTATGCCCAGTACATGACCTTATGGGACTTTCCTACTTGGCAGTACATCTACGT
ATTAGTCATCGCTATTACCATGGTCGAGGTGAGCCCCACGTTCTGCTTCACTCTCCCCATCTCCCCCCCC
TCCCCACCCCCAATTTTGTATTTATTTATTTTTTAATTATTTTGTGCAGCGATGGGGGCGGGGGGGGGGG
GGGGGCGCGCGCCRGGSGGGGSGGGGSGGGGSGRGGGGSGGGGSGGGGSGRGGCGGAGAGGTGCGGCGGC
AGCCAATCAGAGCGGCGCGCTCCGAAAGTTTCCTTTTATGGCGAGGCGGCGGCGGCGGCGGCCCTATAAA
AAGCGAAGCGCGCGGCGGGCGGGAGTCGCTGCGCGCTGCCTTCGCCCCGTGCCCCGCTCCGCCGCCGCCT
CGCGCCGCCCGCCCCGGCTCTGACTGACCGCGTTACTCCCACAGGTGAGCGGGCGGGACGGCCCTTCTCC
TCCGGGCTGTAATTAGCGCTTGGTTTAATGACGGCTTGTTTCTTTTCTGTGGCTGCGTGAAAGCCTTGAG
GGGCTCCGGGAGGGCCCTTTGTGCGGGGGGAGCGGCTCGGGGGGTGCGTGCGTGTGTGTGTGCGTGGGGA
GCGCCGCGTGCGGCTCCGCGCTGCCCGGCGGCTGTGAGCGCTGCGGGCGCGGCGCGGGGCTTTGTGCGCT
CCGCAGTGTGCGCGAGGGGAGCGCGGCCGGGGGCGGTGCCCCGCGGTGCGGGGGGGGCTGCGAGGGGAAC
AAAGGCTGCGTGCGGGGTGTGTGCGTGGGGGGGTGAGCAGGGGGTGTGGGCGCGTCGGTCGGGCTGCAAC
CCCCCCTGCACCCCCCTCCCCGAGTTGCTGAGCACGGCCCGGCTTCGGGTGCGGGGCTCCGTACGGGGCG
TGGCGCGGGGCTCGCCGTGCCGGGCGGGGGGTGGCGGCAGGTGGGGGTGCCGGGCGGGGCGGGGCCGCCT
CGGGCCGGGGAGGGCTCGGGGGAGGGGCGCGGCGGCCCCCGGAGCGCCGGCGGCTGTCGAGGCGCGGCGA
GCCGCAGCCATTGCCTTTTATGGTAATCGTGCGAGAGGGCGCAGGGACTTCCTTTGTCCCAAATCTGTGC
GGAGCCGAAATCTGGGAGGCGCCGCCGCACCCCCTCTAGCGGGCGCGGGGCGAAGCGGTGCGGCGCCGGC
AGGAAGGAAATGGGCGGGGAGGGCCTTCGTGCGTCGCCGCGCCGCCGTCCCCTTCTCCCTCTCCAGCCTC
GGGGCTGTCCGCGGGGGGACGGCTGCCTTCGGGGGGGACGGGGCAGGGCGGGGTTCGGCTTCTGGCGTGT
GACCGGCGGCTCTAGAGCCTCTGCTAACCATGTTCATGCCTTCTTCTTTTTCCTACAGCTCCTGGGCAAC
GTGCTGGTTATTGTGCTGTCTCATCATTTTGGCAAAGAATTGTGTACAGCTAGCTTTGATACCGCGGGCC
CTAAATAACTTCGTATAGCATACATTATACGAAGTTATCTCGTGGCAGCGAGCTAACTTTAAATAATTGG
CATTATTTAAAGTTATCGCGATGAATAAATGAAAGCTTGCAGATCTGCGACTCTAGAGGATCTGCGACTC
TAGAGGATCATAATCAGCCATACCACATTTGTAGAGGTTTTACTTGCTTTAAAAAACCTCCCACACCTCC
CCCTGAACCTGAAACATAAAATGAATGCAATTGTTGTTGTTAACTTGTTTATTGCAGCTTATAATGGTTA
CAAATAAAGCAATAGCATCACAAATTTCACAAATAAAGCATTTTTTTCACTGCATTCTAGTTGTGGTTTG
TCCAAACTCATCAATGTATCTTATCATGTCTGGATCTGCGACTCTAGAGGATCATAATCAGCCATACCAC
ATTTGTAGAGGTTTTACTTGCTTTAAAAAACCTCCCACACCTCCCCCTGAACCTGAAACATAAAATGAAT
GCAATTGTTGTTGTTAACTTGTTTATTGCAGCTTATAATGGTTACAAATAAAGCAATAGCATCACAAATT
TCACAAATAAAGCATTTTTTTCACTGCATTCTAGTTGTGGTTTGTCCAAACTCATCAATGTATCTTATCA
TGTCTGGATCTGCGACTCTAGAGGATCATAATCAGCCATACCACATTTGTAGAGGTTTTACTTGCTTTAA
AAAACCTCCCACACCTCCCCCTGAACCTGAAACATAAAATGAATGCAATTGTTGTTGTTAACTTGTTTAT
TGCAGCTTATAATGGTTACAAATAAAGCAATAGCATCACAAATTTCACAAATAAAGCATTTTTTTCACTG
CATTCTAGTTGTGGTTTGTCCAAACTCATCAATGTATCTTATCATGTCTGGATCCCCATCAAGCTGATCC
GGAACCCTTAATATAACTTCGTATAGCATACATTATACGAAGTTATTAGGTCCCTCGACCTGCAGCCCAA
CTAG
